>Addgene plasmid #222981 | pBEL3007 | addgene full sequence | sequence record 441451 | Addgene NGS Result
AGGCGTTTTGCGCTGCTTCGCGATGTACGGGCCAGATATACGCGTTGACATTGATTATTGACTAGTTATT
AATAGTAATCAATTACGGGGTCATTAGTTCATAGCCCATATATGGAGTTCCGCGTTACATAACTTACGGT
AAATGGCCCGCCTGGCTGACCGCCCAACGACCCCCGCCCATTGACGTCAATAATGACGTATGTTCCCATA
GTAACGCCAATAGGGACTTTCCATTGACGTCAATGGGTGGAGTATTTACGGTAAACTGCCCACTTGGCAG
TACATCAAGTGTATCATATGCCAAGTACGCCCCCTATTGACGTCAATGACGGTAAATGGCCCGCCTGGCA
TTATGCCCAGTACATGACCTTATGGGACTTTCCTACTTGGCAGTACATCTACGTATTAGTCATCGCTATT
ACCATGGTGATGCGGTTTTGGCAGTACATCAATGGGCGTGGATAGCGGTTTGACTCACGGGGATTTCCAA
GTCTCCACCCCATTGACGTCAATGGGAGTTTGTTTTGGCACCAAAATCAACGGGACTTTCCAAAATGTCG
TAACAACTCCGCCCCATTGACGCAAATGGGCGGTAGGCGTGTACGGTGGGAGGTCTATATAAGCAGAGCT
CGTTTAGTGAACCGTCAGATCGCCTGGAGACGCCATCCACGCTGTTTTGACCTCCATAGAAGACACCGGG
ACCGATCCAGCCTCCGGACTCTAGAGGATCGAACCCTTGGATCTCTAGCGAATTCCCTCTAGACACAGAC
GCTCACCATGCTATTTATCTATCTAGCATTAACATATGCTATGGAAGAGATGGGATATATATTTTCTGAG
GGAAAACAGCGATTCCTGACACGGAATGGAGTGAACATAGTTGTAGGAAGATCAAAAAGCAAAGGAGAAG
AACTTTTCACTGGAGTTGTCCCAATTCTTGTTGAATTAGATGGTGATGTTAATGGGCACAAATTTTCTGT
CCGTGGAGAGGGTGAAGGTGATGCTACAAACGGAAAACTCACCCTTAAATTTATTTGCACTACTGGAAAA
CTACCTGTTCCGTGGCCAACACTTGTCACTACTCTGACCTATGGTGTTCAATGCTTTTCCCGTTATCCGG
ATCACATGAAACGGCATGACTTTTTCAAGAGTGCCATGCCCGAAGGTTATGTACAGGAACGCACTATATC
TTTCAAAGATGACGGGACCTACAAGACGCGTGCTGAAGTCAAGTTTGAAGGTGATACCCTTGTTAATCGT
ATCGAGTTAAAGGGTATTGATTTTAAAGAAGATGGAAACATTCTTGGACACAAACTCGAGTACAACTTTA
ACTCACACAATGTATACATCACGGCAGACAAACAAAAGAATGGAATCAAAGCTAACTTCAAAATTCGCCA
CAACGTTGAAGATGGTTCCGTTCAACTAGCAGACCATTATCAACAAAATACTCCAATTGGCGATGGCCCT
GTCCTTTTACCAGACAACCATTACCTGTCGACACAATCTGTCCTTTCGAAAGATCCCAACGAAAAGCGTG
ACCACATGGTCCTTCTTGAGTTTGTAACTGCTGCTGGGATTACACATGGCATGGATGAGCTCTACAAATG
AGCGGCCGCTCGAGGCCGGCAAGGCCGGATCCCCCGACCTCGACAAGGGTTCGATCCCTACCGGTTAGTA
ATGAGTTTGATATCTCGACAATCAACCTCTGGATTACAAAATTTGTGAAAGATTGACTGGTATTCTTAAC
TATGTTGCTCCTTTTACGCTATGTGGATACGCTGCTTTAATGCCTTTGTATCATGCTATTGCTTCCCGTA
TGGCTTTCATTTTCTCCTCCTTGTATAAATCCTGGTTGCTGTCTCTTTATGAGGAGTTGTGGCCCGTTGT
CAGGCAACGTGGCGTGGTGTGCACTGTGTTTGCTGACGCAACCCCCACTGGTTGGGGCATTGCCACCACC
TGTCAGCTCCTTTCCGGGACTTTCGCTTTCCCCCTCCCTATTGCCACGGCGGAACTCATCGCCGCCTGCC
TTGCCCGCTGCTGGACAGGGGCTCGGCTGTTGGGCACTGACAATTCCGTGGTGTTGTCGGGGAAGCTGAC
GTCCTTTCCATGGCTGCTCGCCTGTGTTGCCACCTGGATTCTGCGCGGGACGTCCTTCTGCTACGTCCCT
TCGGCCCTCAATCCAGCGGACCTTCCTTCCCGCGGCCTGCTGCCGGCTCTGCGGCCTCTTCCGCGTCTTC
GCCTTCGCCCTCAGACGAGTCGGATCTCCCTTTGGGCCGCCTCCCCGCCTGGAACGGGGGAGGCTAACTG
AAACACGGAAGGAGACAATACCGGAAGGAACCCGCGCTATGACGGCAATAAAAAGACAGAATAAAACGCA
CGGGTGTTGGGTCGTTTGTTCATAAACGCGGGGTTCGGTCCCAGGGCTGGCACTCTGTCGATACCCCACC
GAGACCCCATTGGGGCCAATACGCCCGCGTTTCTTCCTTTTCCCCACCCCACCCCCCAAGTTCGGGTGAA
GGCCCAGGGCTCGCAGCCAACGTCGGGGCGGCAGGCCCTGCCATAGCAGATCTGCGCAGCTGGGGCTCTA
GGGGGTATCCCC
[124 nt withheld, positions 2603-2726]
C
[91 nt withheld, positions 2728-2818]
A
[49 nt withheld, positions 2820-2868]
CCTTTGACGTTGGAGTCCACGTTCTTT
[37 nt withheld, positions 2896-2932]
ACCCTATCTCGGTCTATTCTTTTGATTTATAAGGGATTTTGCCGATTTCGGCCTATTGGTTAAAAAATGA
GCTGATTTAACAAAAATTTAACGCGAATTAATTCTGTGGAATGTGTGTCAGTTAGGGTGTGGAAAGTCCC
CAGGCTCCCCAGCAGGCAGAAGTATGCAAAGCATGCATCTCAATTAGTCAGCAACCAGGTGTGGAAAGTC
CCCAGGCTCCCCAGCAGGCAGAAGTATGCAAAGCATGCATCTCAATTAGTCAGCAACCATAGTCCCGCCC
CTAACTCCGCCCATCCCGCCCCTAACTCCGCCCAGTTCCGCCCATTCTCCGCCCCATGGCTGACTAATTT
TTTTTATTTATGCAGAGGCCGAGGCCGCCTCTGCCTCTGAGCTATTCCAGAAGTAGTGAGGAGGCTTTTT
TGGAGGCCTAGGCTTTTGCAAAAAGCTCCCGGGAGCTTGTATATCCATTTTCGGATCTGATCAAGAGACA
GGATGAGGATCGTTTCGCATGATTGAACAAGATGGATTGCACGCAGGTTCTCCGGCCGCTTGGGTGGAGA
GGCTATTCGGCTATGACTGGGCACAACAGACAATCGGCTGCTCTGATGCCGCCGTGTTCCGGCTGTCAGC
GCAGGGGCGCCCGGTTCTTTTTGTCAAGACCGACCTGTCCGGTGCCCTGAATGAACTGCAGGACGAGGCA
GCGCGGCTATCGTGGCTGGCCACGACGGGCGTTCCTTGCGCAGCTGTGCTCGACGTTGTCACTGAAGCGG
GAAGGGACTGGCTGCTATTGGGCGAAGTGCCGGGGCAGGATCTCCTGTCATCTCACCTTGCTCCTGCCGA
GAAAGTATCCATCATGGCTGATGCAATGCGGCGGCTGCATACGCTTGATCCGGCTACCTGCCCATTCGAC
CACCAAGCGAAACATCGCATCGAGCGAGCACGTACTCGGATGGAAGCCGGTCTTGTCGATCAGGATGATC
TGGACGAAGAGCATCAGGGGCTCGCGCCAGCCGAACTGTTCGCCAGGCTCAAGGCGCGCATGCCCGACGG
CGAGGATCTCGTCGTGACCCATGGCGATGCCTGCTTGCCGAATATCATGGTGGAAAATGGCCGCTTTTCT
GGATTCATCGACTGTGGCCGGCTGGGTGTGGCGGACCGCTATCAGGACATAGCGTTGGCTACCCGTGATA
TTGCTGAAGAGCTTGGCGGCGAATGGGCTGACCGCTTCCTCGTGCTTTACGGTATCGCCGCTCCCGATTC
GCAGCGCATCGCCTTCTATCGCCTTCTTGACGAGTTCTTCTGAGCGGGACTCTGGGGTTCGCGAAATGAC
CGACCAAGCGACGCCCAACCTGCCATCACGAGATTTCGATTCCACCGCCGCCTTCTATGAAAGGTTGGGC
TTCGGAATCGTTTTCCGGGACGCCGGCTGGATGATCCTCCAGCGCGGGGATCTCATGCTGGAGTTCTTCG
CCCACCCCAACTTGTTTATTGCAGCTTATAATGGTTACAAATAAAGCAATAGCATCACAAATTTCACAAA
TAAAGCATTTTTTTCACTGCATTCTAGTTGTGGTTTGTCCAAACTCATCAATGTATCTTATCATGTCTGT
ATACCGTCGACCTCTAGCTAGAGCTTGGCGTAATCATGGTCATAGCTGTTTCCTGTGTGAAATTGTTATC
CGCTCACAATTCCACACAACATACGAGCCGGAAGCATAAAGTGTAAAGCCTGGGGTGCCTAATGAGTGAG
CTAACTCACATTAATTGCGTTGCGCTCACTGCCCGCTTTCCAGTCGGGAAACCTGTCGTGCCAGCTGCAT
TAATGAATCGGCCAACGCGCGGGGAGAGGCGGTTTGCGTATTGGGCGCTCTTCCGCTTCCTCGCTCACTG
ACTCGCTGCGCTCGGTCGTTCGGCTGCGGCGAGCGGTATCAGCTCACTCAAAGGCGGTAATACGGTTATC
CACAGAATCAGGGGATAACGCAGGAAAGAACATGTGAGCAAAAGGCCAGCAAAAGGCCAGGAACCGTAAA
AAGGCCGCGTTGCTGGCGTTTTTCCATAGGCTCCGCCCCCCTGACGAGCATCACAAAAATCGACGCTCAA
GTCAGAGGTGGCGAAACCCGACAGGACTATAAAGATACCAGGCGTTTCCCCCTGGAAGCTCCCTCGTGCG
CTCTCCTGTTCCGACCCTGCCGCTTACCGGATACCTGTCCGCCTTTCTCCCTTCGGGAAGCGTGGCGCTT
TCTCATAGCTCACGCTGTAGGTATCTCAGTTCGGTGTAGGTCGTTCGCTCCAAGCTGGGCTGTGTGCACG
AACCCCCCGTTCAGCCCGACCGCTGCGCCTTATCCGGTAACTATCGTCTTGAGTCCAACCCGGTAAGACA
CGACTTATCGCCACTGGCAGCAGCCACTGGTAACAGGATTAGCAGAGCGAGGTATGTAGGCGGTGCTACA
GAGTTCTTGAAGTGGTGGCCTAACTACGGCTACACTAGAAGAACAGTATTTGGTATCTGCGCTCTGCTGA
AGCCAGTTACCTTCGGAAAAAGAGTTGGTAGCTCTTGATCCGGCAAACAAACCACCGCTGGTAGCGGTGG
TTTTTTTGTTTGCAAGCAGCAGATTACGCGCAGAAAAAAAGGATCTCAAGAAGATCCTTTGATCTTTTCT
ACGGGGTCTGACGCTCAGTGGAACGAAAACTCACGTTAAGGGATTTTGGTCATGAGATTATCAAAAAGGA
TCTTCACCTAGATCCTTTTAAATTAAAAATGAAGTTTTAAATCAATCTAAAGTATATATGAGTAAACTTG
GTCTGACAGTTACCAATGCTTAATCAGTGAGGCACCTATCTCAGCGATCTGTCTATTTCGTTCATCCATA
GTTGCCTGACTCCCCGTCGTGTAGATAACTACGATACGGGAGGGCTTACCATCTGGCCCCAGTGCTGCAA
TGATACCGCGAGACCCACGCTCACCGGCTCCAGATTTATCAGCAATAAACCAGCCAGCCGGAAGGGCCGA
GCGCAGAAGTGGTCCTGCAACTTTATCCGCCTCCATCCAGTCTATTAATTGTTGCCGGGAAGCTAGAGTA
AGTAGTTCGCCAGTTAATAGTTTGCGCAACGTTGTTGCCATTGCTACAGGCATCGTGGTGTCACGCTCGT
CGTTTGGTATGGCTTCATTCAGCTCCGGTTCCCAACGATCAAGGCGAGTTACATGATCCCCCATGTTGTG
CAAAAAAGCGGTTAGCTCCTTCGGTCCTCCGATCGTTGTCAGAAGTAAGTTGGCCGCAGTGTTATCACTC
ATGGTTATGGCAGCACTGCATAATTCTCTTACTGTCATGCCATCCGTAAGATGCTTTTCTGTGACTGGTG
AGTACTCAACCAAGTCATTCTGAGAATAGTGTATGCGGCGACCGAGTTGCTCTTGCCCGGCGTCAATACG
GGATAATACCGCGCCACATAGCAGAACTTTAAAAGTGCTCATCATTGGAAAACGTTCTTCGGGGCGAAAA
CTCTCAAGGATCTTACCGCTGTTGAGATCCAGTTCGATGTAACCCACTCGTGCACCCAACTGATCTTCAG
CATCTTTTACTTTCACCAGCGTTTCTGGGTGAGCAAAAACAGGAAGGCAAAATGCCGCAAAAAAGGGAAT
AAGGGCGACACGGAAATGTTGAATACTCATACTCTTCCTTTTTCAATATTATTGAAGCATTTATCAGGGT
TATTGTCTCATGAGCGGATACATATTTGAATGTATTTAGAAAAATAAACAAATAGGGGTTCCGCGCACAT
TTCCCCGAAAAGTGCCACCTGACGTCGACGGATCGGGAGATCTCCCGATCCCCTATGGTGCACTCTCAGT
ACAATCTGCTCTGATGCCGCATAGTTAAGCCAGTATCTGCTCCCTGCTTGTGTGTTGGAGGTCGCTGAGT
AGTGCGCGAGCAAAATTTAAGCTACAACAAGGCAAGGCTTGACCGACAATTGCATGAAGAATCTGCTTAG
GGTT
Features (pLannotate 1.2.2; 19 found; start..end, strand, type, name):
     47..426     +  enhancer       CMV enhancer: human cytomegalovirus immediate early enhancer
    427..630     +  promoter       CMV promoter: human cytomegalovirus (CMV) immediate early promoter
    898..1608    +  CDS            Superfolder GFP: Superfolder GFP is a basic (constitutively fluorescent) green fluorescent protein published in 2005, derived from Aequorea victoria. It is reported to be a very rapidly-maturing weak dimer.
   1700..2288    +  misc_feature   WPRE: woodchuck hepatitis virus posttranscriptional regulatory element
   2353..2401    +  polyA_signal   HSV TK poly(A) signal: herpes simplex virus thymidine kinase polyadenylation signal (Cole and Stacy, 1985)
   2492..2508    -  polyA_signal   bGH poly(A) signal (fragment): bovine growth hormone polyadenylation signal
   2603..3031    +  rep_origin     f1 ori (sequence partly withheld): f1 bacteriophage origin of replication; arrow indicates direction of (+) strand synthesis
   3045..3374    +  promoter       SV40 promoter: SV40 enhancer and early promoter
   3441..4232    +  CDS            neo: KKA2_KLEPN - Also known as kan, nptII. Experimental evidence at protein level: Swiss-Prot protein existence level 1. Resistance to kanamycin, neomycin, paromomycin, ribostamycin, butirosin and gentamicin B. From Klebsiella pneumoniae.
   4258..4416    +  CDS            ble (fragment): BLE_KLEPN - Experimental evidence at protein level: Swiss-Prot protein existence level 1. Binding protein with a strong affinity to the bleomycin family of antibiotics. Binds to CL990; an antimitotic-antibiotic compound. From Klebsiella pneumoniae.
   4411..4532    +  polyA_signal   SV40 poly(A) signal: SV40 polyadenylation signal
   4605..4621    -  protein_bind   lac operator: The lac repressor binds to the lac operator to inhibit transcription in E. coli. This inhibition can be relieved by adding lactose or isopropyl-β-D-thiogalactopyranoside (IPTG). lac repressor encoded by lacI
   4629..4659    -  promoter       lac promoter: promoter for the E. coli lac operon
   4674..4695    -  protein_bind   CAP binding site: CAP binding activates transcription in the presence of cAMP. E. coli catabolite activator protein
   4708..4800    -  CDS            lacI (fragment): lac repressor; lacI; The lac repressor binds to the lac operator to inhibit transcription in E. coli. This inhibition can be relieved by adding lactose or isopropyl-β-D-thiogalactopyranoside (IPTG).
   4983..5571    -  rep_origin     ori: high-copy-number ColE1/pMB1/pBR322/pUC origin of replication
   5742..6602    -  CDS            AmpR: β-lactamase; bla; confers resistance to ampicillin, carbenicillin, and related antibiotics
   6603..6707    -  promoter       AmpR promoter: bla
   6766..6818    -  misc_feature   bom (fragment): basis of mobility region from pBR322
