[The description below was written by a language model from this plasmid's Addgene catalogue record and pLannotate feature annotations shown in this document.]
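Description:
pBEL3007 is a mammalian expression plasmid of about 6.9 kb built on the pcDNA3.4 backbone. It was made to express a putative signal peptide from the Encephalitozoon intestinalis protein Eint_081460 fused to GFP in mammalian cells. In E. coli it is maintained at high copy through a ColE1/pUC-type origin and selected with ampicillin via the β-lactamase gene and its own promoter. An f1 phage origin and small remnants of lac regulatory elements and the pBR322 bom region are also carried over from the backbone.

The expression cassette is driven by the human cytomegalovirus immediate early enhancer and promoter, giving strong constitutive transcription. The annotated coding sequence is superfolder GFP, a rapidly maturing Aequorea victoria derivative. The signal peptide is not annotated as a separate feature, and the record does not state its position relative to sfGFP, although there is unannotated sequence between the promoter and the sfGFP coding region. Downstream, a WPRE enhances transcript stability and expression, followed by the HSV thymidine kinase polyadenylation signal. A second cassette places a neomycin/kanamycin phosphotransferase gene under the SV40 enhancer/early promoter with an SV40 polyadenylation signal, which would allow G418 selection of stably transfected cells. A short ble fragment lies just downstream of neo and appears to be vestigial.

The insert was assembled by Gibson cloning. The construct is suited to testing whether the microsporidian sequence acts as a functional signal peptide in host cells, by following the localization or secretion of the GFP reporter. The associated study concerns E. intestinalis infection of human macrophages.
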