Addgene plasmid #222981: pBEL3007
Purpose: To express a putative signal peptide from Encephalitozoon intestinalis protein Eint_081460 fused to GFP in mammalian cells
Depositing lab: Gira Bhabha & Damian Ekiert. Depositing organization: NYU Grossman School of Medicine. Publication: scRNA-seq reveals transcriptional dynamics of Encephalitozoon intestinalis parasites in human macrophages. Jaroenlak P, McCarty KL, Xia B, Lam C, Zwack EE, Yanai I, Bhabha G, Ekiert DC. bioRxiv 2024.05.30.596468 10.1101/2024.05.30.596468.
Backbone
  Vector backbone: pcDNA3.4
  Vector type: Mammalian Expression
Growth in bacteria
  Bacterial resistance: Ampicillin, 100 μg/mL
  Growth temperature: 37°C
  Growth strain: DH5alpha
  Copy number: High Copy
Gene/Insert
  Gene/Insert name: sfGFP
  Species: Putative signal peptide from Encephalitozoon intestinalis and GFP from Aequorea victoria
  Cloning method: Gibson Cloning
Terms and licenses: Academic/Nonprofit Terms; Industry Terms: Not Available to Industry
Depositor comments: Please visit https://doi.org/10.1101/2024.05.30.596468 for bioRxiv preprint.
How to cite: pBEL3007 was a gift from Gira Bhabha & Damian Ekiert (Addgene plasmid # 222981 ; http://n2t.net/addgene:222981 ; RRID:Addgene_222981)
